>Addgene plasmid #44601 | pcDNA3.1(+) mMff isoform 5 | depositor full sequence | sequence record 60979 | pcDNA3.1(+) mMff isoform 5 sequence 6260 bps
GACGGATCGGGAGATCTCCCGATCCCCTATGGTGCACTCTCAGTACAATCTGCTCTGATGCCGCATAGTT
AAGCCAGTATCTGCTCCCTGCTTGTGTGTTGGAGGTCGCTGAGTAGTGCGCGAGCAAAATTTAAGCTACA
ACAAGGCAAGGCTTGACCGACAATTGCATGAAGAATCTGCTTAGGGTTAGGCGTTTTGCGCTGCTTCGCG
ATGTACGGGCCAGATATACGCGTTGACATTGATTATTGACTAGTTATTAATAGTAATCAATTACGGGGTC
ATTAGTTCATAGCCCATATATGGAGTTCCGCGTTACATAACTTACGGTAAATGGCCCGCCTGGCTGACCG
CCCAACGACCCCCGCCCATTGACGTCAATAATGACGTATGTTCCCATAGTAACGCCAATAGGGACTTTCC
ATTGACGTCAATGGGTGGAGTATTTACGGTAAACTGCCCACTTGGCAGTACATCAAGTGTATCATATGCC
AAGTACGCCCCCTATTGACGTCAATGACGGTAAATGGCCCGCCTGGCATTATGCCCAGTACATGACCTTA
TGGGACTTTCCTACTTGGCAGTACATCTACGTATTAGTCATCGCTATTACCATGGTGATGCGGTTTTGGC
AGTACATCAATGGGCGTGGATAGCGGTTTGACTCACGGGGATTTCCAAGTCTCCACCCCATTGACGTCAA
TGGGAGTTTGTTTTGGCACCAAAATCAACGGGACTTTCCAAAATGTCGTAACAACTCCGCCCCATTGACG
CAAATGGGCGGTAGGCGTGTACGGTGGGAGGTCTATATAAGCAGAGCTCTCTGGCTAACTAGAGAACCCA
CTGCTTACTGGCTTATCGAAATTAATACGACTCACTATAGGGAGACCCAAGCTGGCTAGCGTTTAAACTT
AAGCTTGGTACCGAGCTCGGATCCGCCACCATGGCAGAAATTAGTCGAATTCAGTATGAAATGGAATACA
CCGAAGGTATTAGTCAGCGAATGAGGGTCCCGGAAAAATTAAAAGTAGCACCACCAAATGCTGACCTGGA
GCAAGAGTTCCAAGATGGAGTTCCAAATGCCAGTGTGATAATGCAAGTCCCAGAGAGGATCGTGGTTACA
GGAAATAATGAAGACATTTCATTTTCAAGACCAGCAGATCTTGACCTTATCCAGTCCACTCCCTTTAAAC
CTCTGGCACTGAAAACACCACCACGCGTGCTCACACTGAGTGAGAGACCACTAGATTTCCTGGATTTAGA
AAGACCACTTCCAACTCCTCAAAGCGAAGAGAGCCGAGCAGTTGGCAGGCTAAAAAGAGAGCGTTCTATG
AGTGAAAATGCTGTTCGCCAAAATGGACAGTTGGTCAGAAACGATTCCATTGTGACACCATCACCACCAC
AGGCTCGGGTCTGTCCTCCCCATATGCTACCTGAAGATGGAGCTAATCTTTCCTCTGCCCGTGGCATTTT
GTCGCTTATCCAGTCTTCTACTCGTAGGGCTTACCAGCAGATCTTGGATGTGCTGGATGAAAACCGCAGA
CCTGTGTTGCGTGGTGGGTCAGCTGCCGCCACTTCTAATCCTCATCATGACAACGTCAGGTATGGCATTT
CAAACCTAGATGCAGCCATTGAAGGAGCTTCAGATGACATGACTGTGGTAGATGCAGCTTCATTAAGACG
TCAGATAATCAAATTAAATAGACGTCTCCAACTTCTGGAAGAGGAGAATAAAGAGCGTGCTAAAAGAGAA
ATGGTCATGTATTCAATCACTGTAGCGTTCTGGCTGCTTAACAGCTGGCTCTGGTTTCGACGCTAGCTCG
AGTCTAGAGGGCCCGTTTAAACCCGCTGATCAGCCTCGACTGTGCCTTCTAGTTGCCAGCCATCTGTTGT
TTGCCCCTCCCCCGTGCCTTCCTTGACCCTGGAAGGTGCCACTCCCACTGTCCTTTCCTAATAAAATGAG
GAAATTGCATCGCATTGTCTGAGTAGGTGTCATTCTATTCTGGGGGGTGGGGTGGGGCAGGACAGCAAGG
GGGAGGATTGGGAAGACAATAGCAGGCATGCTGGGGATGCGGTGGGCTCTATGGCTTCTGAGGCGGAAAG
AACCAGCTGGGGCTCTAGGGGGTATCCCC
[124 nt withheld, positions 2130-2253]
C
[91 nt withheld, positions 2255-2345]
A
[49 nt withheld, positions 2347-2395]
CCTTTGACGTTGGAGTCCACGTTCTTT
[37 nt withheld, positions 2423-2459]
ACCCTATCTCGGTCTATTCTTTTGATTTATAAGGGATTTTGCCGATTTCGGCCTATTGGTTAAAAAATGA
GCTGATTTAACAAAAATTTAACGCGAATTAATTCTGTGGAATGTGTGTCAGTTAGGGTGTGGAAAGTCCC
CAGGCTCCCCAGCAGGCAGAAGTATGCAAAGCATGCATCTCAATTAGTCAGCAACCAGGTGTGGAAAGTC
CCCAGGCTCCCCAGCAGGCAGAAGTATGCAAAGCATGCATCTCAATTAGTCAGCAACCATAGTCCCGCCC
CTAACTCCGCCCATCCCGCCCCTAACTCCGCCCAGTTCCGCCCATTCTCCGCCCCATGGCTGACTAATTT
TTTTTATTTATGCAGAGGCCGAGGCCGCCTCTGCCTCTGAGCTATTCCAGAAGTAGTGAGGAGGCTTTTT
TGGAGGCCTAGGCTTTTGCAAAAAGCTCCCGGGAGCTTGTATATCCATTTTCGGATCTGATCAAGAGACA
GGATGAGGATCGTTTCGCATGATTGAACAAGATGGATTGCACGCAGGTTCTCCGGCCGCTTGGGTGGAGA
GGCTATTCGGCTATGACTGGGCACAACAGACAATCGGCTGCTCTGATGCCGCCGTGTTCCGGCTGTCAGC
GCAGGGGCGCCCGGTTCTTTTTGTCAAGACCGACCTGTCCGGTGCCCTGAATGAACTGCAGGACGAGGCA
GCGCGGCTATCGTGGCTGGCCACGACGGGCGTTCCTTGCGCAGCTGTGCTCGACGTTGTCACTGAAGCGG
GAAGGGACTGGCTGCTATTGGGCGAAGTGCCGGGGCAGGATCTCCTGTCATCTCACCTTGCTCCTGCCGA
GAAAGTATCCATCATGGCTGATGCAATGCGGCGGCTGCATACGCTTGATCCGGCTACCTGCCCATTCGAC
CACCAAGCGAAACATCGCATCGAGCGAGCACGTACTCGGATGGAAGCCGGTCTTGTCGATCAGGATGATC
TGGACGAAGAGCATCAGGGGCTCGCGCCAGCCGAACTGTTCGCCAGGCTCAAGGCGCGCATGCCCGACGG
CGAGGATCTCGTCGTGACCCATGGCGATGCCTGCTTGCCGAATATCATGGTGGAAAATGGCCGCTTTTCT
GGATTCATCGACTGTGGCCGGCTGGGTGTGGCGGACCGCTATCAGGACATAGCGTTGGCTACCCGTGATA
TTGCTGAAGAGCTTGGCGGCGAATGGGCTGACCGCTTCCTCGTGCTTTACGGTATCGCCGCTCCCGATTC
GCAGCGCATCGCCTTCTATCGCCTTCTTGACGAGTTCTTCTGAGCGGGACTCTGGGGTTCGAAATGACCG
ACCAAGCGACGCCCAACCTGCCATCACGAGATTTCGATTCCACCGCCGCCTTCTATGAAAGGTTGGGCTT
CGGAATCGTTTTCCGGGACGCCGGCTGGATGATCCTCCAGCGCGGGGATCTCATGCTGGAGTTCTTCGCC
CACCCCAACTTGTTTATTGCAGCTTATAATGGTTACAAATAAAGCAATAGCATCACAAATTTCACAAATA
AAGCATTTTTTTCACTGCATTCTAGTTGTGGTTTGTCCAAACTCATCAATGTATCTTATCATGTCTGTAT
ACCGTCGACCTCTAGCTAGAGCTTGGCGTAATCATGGTCATAGCTGTTTCCTGTGTGAAATTGTTATCCG
CTCACAATTCCACACAACATACGAGCCGGAAGCATAAAGTGTAAAGCCTGGGGTGCCTAATGAGTGAGCT
AACTCACATTAATTGCGTTGCGCTCACTGCCCGCTTTCCAGTCGGGAAACCTGTCGTGCCAGCTGCATTA
ATGAATCGGCCAACGCGCGGGGAGAGGCGGTTTGCGTATTGGGCGCTCTTCCGCTTCCTCGCTCACTGAC
TCGCTGCGCTCGGTCGTTCGGCTGCGGCGAGCGGTATCAGCTCACTCAAAGGCGGTAATACGGTTATCCA
CAGAATCAGGGGATAACGCAGGAAAGAACATGTGAGCAAAAGGCCAGCAAAAGGCCAGGAACCGTAAAAA
GGCCGCGTTGCTGGCGTTTTTCCATAGGCTCCGCCCCCCTGACGAGCATCACAAAAATCGACGCTCAAGT
CAGAGGTGGCGAAACCCGACAGGACTATAAAGATACCAGGCGTTTCCCCCTGGAAGCTCCCTCGTGCGCT
CTCCTGTTCCGACCCTGCCGCTTACCGGATACCTGTCCGCCTTTCTCCCTTCGGGAAGCGTGGCGCTTTC
TCATAGCTCACGCTGTAGGTATCTCAGTTCGGTGTAGGTCGTTCGCTCCAAGCTGGGCTGTGTGCACGAA
CCCCCCGTTCAGCCCGACCGCTGCGCCTTATCCGGTAACTATCGTCTTGAGTCCAACCCGGTAAGACACG
ACTTATCGCCACTGGCAGCAGCCACTGGTAACAGGATTAGCAGAGCGAGGTATGTAGGCGGTGCTACAGA
GTTCTTGAAGTGGTGGCCTAACTACGGCTACACTAGAAGAACAGTATTTGGTATCTGCGCTCTGCTGAAG
CCAGTTACCTTCGGAAAAAGAGTTGGTAGCTCTTGATCCGGCAAACAAACCACCGCTGGTAGCGGTTTTT
TTGTTTGCAAGCAGCAGATTACGCGCAGAAAAAAAGGATCTCAAGAAGATCCTTTGATCTTTTCTACGGG
GTCTGACGCTCAGTGGAACGAAAACTCACGTTAAGGGATTTTGGTCATGAGATTATCAAAAAGGATCTTC
ACCTAGATCCTTTTAAATTAAAAATGAAGTTTTAAATCAATCTAAAGTATATATGAGTAAACTTGGTCTG
ACAGTTACCAATGCTTAATCAGTGAGGCACCTATCTCAGCGATCTGTCTATTTCGTTCATCCATAGTTGC
CTGACTCCCCGTCGTGTAGATAACTACGATACGGGAGGGCTTACCATCTGGCCCCAGTGCTGCAATGATA
CCGCGAGACCCACGCTCACCGGCTCCAGATTTATCAGCAATAAACCAGCCAGCCGGAAGGGCCGAGCGCA
GAAGTGGTCCTGCAACTTTATCCGCCTCCATCCAGTCTATTAATTGTTGCCGGGAAGCTAGAGTAAGTAG
TTCGCCAGTTAATAGTTTGCGCAACGTTGTTGCCATTGCTACAGGCATCGTGGTGTCACGCTCGTCGTTT
GGTATGGCTTCATTCAGCTCCGGTTCCCAACGATCAAGGCGAGTTACATGATCCCCCATGTTGTGCAAAA
AAGCGGTTAGCTCCTTCGGTCCTCCGATCGTTGTCAGAAGTAAGTTGGCCGCAGTGTTATCACTCATGGT
TATGGCAGCACTGCATAATTCTCTTACTGTCATGCCATCCGTAAGATGCTTTTCTGTGACTGGTGAGTAC
TCAACCAAGTCATTCTGAGAATAGTGTATGCGGCGACCGAGTTGCTCTTGCCCGGCGTCAATACGGGATA
ATACCGCGCCACATAGCAGAACTTTAAAAGTGCTCATCATTGGAAAACGTTCTTCGGGGCGAAAACTCTC
AAGGATCTTACCGCTGTTGAGATCCAGTTCGATGTAACCCACTCGTGCACCCAACTGATCTTCAGCATCT
TTTACTTTCACCAGCGTTTCTGGGTGAGCAAAAACAGGAAGGCAAAATGCCGCAAAAAAGGGAATAAGGG
CGACACGGAAATGTTGAATACTCATACTCTTCCTTTTTCAATATTATTGAAGCATTTATCAGGGTTATTG
TCTCATGAGCGGATACATATTTGAATGTATTTAGAAAAATAAACAAATAGGGGTTCCGCGCACATTTCCC
CGAAAAGTGCCACCTGACGTC
Features (pLannotate 1.2.2; 20 found; start..end, strand, type, name):
     28..80      -  misc_feature   bom (fragment): basis of mobility region from pBR322
    235..614     +  enhancer       CMV enhancer: human cytomegalovirus immediate early enhancer
    615..818     +  promoter       CMV promoter: human cytomegalovirus (CMV) immediate early promoter
    814..847     +  LTR            5' LTR (truncated) (fragment): truncated 5' long terminal repeat (LTR) from HIV-1
    863..881     +  promoter       T7 promoter: promoter for bacteriophage T7 RNA polymerase
    941..1813    +  CDS            Mff: MFF_MOUSE - Experimental evidence at protein level: Swiss-Prot protein existence level 1. Plays a role in mitochondrial and peroxisomal fission. Promotes the recruitment and association of the fission mediator dynamin-related protein 1 (DNM1L) to the mitochondrial surface. May be involved in regulation of synaptic vesicle membrane dynamics by recruitment of DNM1L to clathrin-containing vesicles. From Mus musculus (Mouse).
   1860..2084    +  polyA_signal   bGH poly(A) signal: bovine growth hormone polyadenylation signal
   2088..2109    +  promoter       SV40 promoter (fragment): SV40 enhancer and early promoter
   2130..2558    +  rep_origin     f1 ori (sequence partly withheld): f1 bacteriophage origin of replication; arrow indicates direction of (+) strand synthesis
   2572..2901    +  promoter       SV40 promoter: SV40 enhancer and early promoter
   2968..3759    +  CDS            neo: KKA2_KLEPN - Also known as kan, nptII. Experimental evidence at protein level: Swiss-Prot protein existence level 1. Resistance to kanamycin, neomycin, paromomycin, ribostamycin, butirosin and gentamicin B. From Klebsiella pneumoniae.
   3783..3941    +  CDS            ble (fragment): BLE_KLEPN - Experimental evidence at protein level: Swiss-Prot protein existence level 1. Binding protein with a strong affinity to the bleomycin family of antibiotics. Binds to CL990; an antimitotic-antibiotic compound. From Klebsiella pneumoniae.
   3936..4057    +  polyA_signal   SV40 poly(A) signal: SV40 polyadenylation signal
   4130..4146    -  protein_bind   lac operator: The lac repressor binds to the lac operator to inhibit transcription in E. coli. This inhibition can be relieved by adding lactose or isopropyl-β-D-thiogalactopyranoside (IPTG). lac repressor encoded by lacI
   4154..4184    -  promoter       lac promoter: promoter for the E. coli lac operon
   4199..4220    -  protein_bind   CAP binding site: CAP binding activates transcription in the presence of cAMP. E. coli catabolite activator protein
   4233..4325    -  CDS            lacI (fragment): lac repressor; lacI; The lac repressor binds to the lac operator to inhibit transcription in E. coli. This inhibition can be relieved by adding lactose or isopropyl-β-D-thiogalactopyranoside (IPTG).
   4508..5093    -  rep_origin     ori: high-copy-number ColE1/pMB1/pBR322/pUC origin of replication
   5264..6124    -  CDS            AmpR: β-lactamase; bla; confers resistance to ampicillin, carbenicillin, and related antibiotics
   6125..6229    -  promoter       AmpR promoter: bla
