[The description below was written by a language model from this plasmid's Addgene catalogue record and pLannotate feature annotations shown in this document.]
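Description:
pcDNA3.1(+) mMff isoform 5 is a mammalian expression plasmid of about 6.3 kb, built on the commercial pcDNA3.1(+) backbone and carrying the mouse mitochondrial fission factor (Mff) isoform 5 coding sequence. The insert was placed between the BamHI and XhoI sites of the polylinker, both of which remain intact. It is annotated as an open reading frame of roughly 870 bp. No epitope tag or fluorescent fusion is annotated or listed, so the protein appears to be expressed untagged. Transcription in mammalian cells is driven by the human cytomegalovirus immediate-early enhancer and promoter and terminated by the bovine growth hormone polyadenylation signal. A T7 promoter just upstream of the insert also allows in vitro transcription.

In E. coli the plasmid is maintained through a high-copy ColE1/pUC-type origin and selected with ampicillin via the β-lactamase gene. An f1 origin permits production of single-stranded DNA. A separate cassette, made up of the SV40 early promoter, the neomycin phosphotransferase gene and the SV40 polyadenylation signal, allows G418 selection of stably transfected mammalian cells. The small annotated fragments (bom, HIV-1 LTR, ble, lacI and the lac promoter/operator region) are short homology hits or backbone remnants, not functional payload elements.

Mff promotes mitochondrial and peroxisomal fission by recruiting the dynamin-related GTPase Drp1 to the organelle surface. The associated study examined how Fis1, Mff, MiD49 and MiD51 mediate this recruitment. The construct is therefore suited to transient or stable overexpression of this Mff isoform in cultured mammalian cells to study Drp1 recruitment and mitochondrial morphology.
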