Addgene plasmid #44601: pcDNA3.1(+) mMff isoform 5
Depositing lab: David Chan. Publication: Fis1, Mff, MiD49 and MiD51 mediate Drp1 recruitment in mitochondrial fission. Loson OC, Song Z, Chen H, Chan DC. Mol Biol Cell. 2013 Jan 2. 10.1091/mbc.E12-10-0721 PubMed 23283981.
Backbone
  Vector backbone: pcDNA3.1(+)
  Backbone manufacturer: Invitrogen
  Backbone size w/o insert (bp): 5400
  Total vector size (bp): 6260
  Vector type: Mammalian Expression
  Selectable markers: Neomycin (select with G418)
Growth in bacteria
  Bacterial resistance: Ampicillin, 100 μg/mL
  Growth temperature: 37°C
  Growth strain: DH5alpha
  Copy number: Unknown
Gene/Insert
  Gene/Insert name: mMff isoform 5 (alt name: mitochondrial fission factor)
  Species: M. musculus (mouse)
  Entrez Gene: Mff (a.k.a. 5230400G24Rik)
  Cloning method: Restriction Enzyme; 5′ cloning site BamHI (not destroyed); 3′ cloning site XhoI (not destroyed)
  Sequencing primers: 5′ CMV-F; 3′ BGH-rev
Terms and licenses: Academic/Nonprofit Terms; Industry Terms: Not Available to Industry
How to cite: pcDNA3.1(+) mMff isoform 5 was a gift from David Chan (Addgene plasmid # 44601 ; http://n2t.net/addgene:44601 ; RRID:Addgene_44601)
