>Addgene plasmid #44601 | pcDNA3.1(+) mMff isoform 5 | addgene partial sequence | sequence record 63121 | BGH-rev 5'-TAGAAGGCACAGTCGAGG-3'
CCTCTAGACTCGAGCTAGCGTCGAAACCAGAGCCAGCTGTTAAGCAGCCAGAACGCTACAGTGATTGAAT
ACATGACCATTTCTCTTTTAGCACGCTCTTTATTCTCCTCTTCCAGAAGTTGGAGACGTCTATTTAATTT
GATTATCTGACGTCTTAATGAAGCTGCATCTACCACAGTCATGTCATCTGAAGCTCCTTCAATGGCTGCA
TCTAGGTTTGAAATGCCATACCTGACGTTGTCATGATGAGGATTAGAAGTGGCGGCAGCTGACCCACCAC
GCAACACAGGTCTGCGGTTTTCATCCAGCACATCCAAGATCTGCTGGTAAGCCCTACGAGTTGAAGACTG
GATAAGCGACAAAATGCCACGGGCAGAGGAAAGATTAGCTCCATCTTCAGGTAGCATATGGGGAGGACAG
ACCCGAGCCTGTGGTGGTGATGGTGTCACAATGGAATCGTTTCTGACCAACTGTCCATTTTGGCGAACAG
CATTTTCACTCATAGAACGCTCTCTTTTTAGCCTGCCAACTGCTCGGCTCTCTTCGCTTTGAGGAGTTGG
AAGTGGTCTTTCTAAATCCAGGAAATCTAGTGGTCTCTCACTCAGTGTGAGCACGCGTGGTGGTGTTTTC
AGTGCCAGAGGTTTAAAGGGAGTGGACTGGATAAGGTCAAGATCTGCTGGTCTTGAAAATGAAATGTCTT
CATTATTTCCTGTAACCACGATCCTCTCTGGGACTTGCATTATCACACTGGCATTTGGAACTCCATCTTG
GAACTCTTGCTCCAGGTCAGCATTTGGTGGTGCTACTTTTAATTTTTCCGGGACCCTCATTCGCTGACTA
ATACCTTCGGTGTATTCCATTTCATACTGAATTCGACTAATTTCTGCCATGGTGGCGGATCCGAGCTCGG
TACCAAGCTTAAGTTTAAACGCTAGCCAGCTTGGGTCT
